Addgene plasmid #201466: pCMV6-AN-DDK_WT RAD23A_delta aa 111-136
Purpose: Expresses a mutant form of human RAD23A lacking residues 111-136. Variant of plasmid pCMV6-AN-DDK_WT RAD23A.
Depositing lab: Roger Woodgate. Depositing organization: National Institute of Child Health and Human Development (NICHD). Publication: A novel interaction between RAD23A/B and Y-family DNA polymerases. Ashton NW, Jaiswal N, Cestari Moreno N, Semenova IV, D'Orlando DA, Teatin Latancia M, McIntyre J, Woodgate R, Bezsonova I. J Mol Biol. 2023 Nov 5:168353. doi: 10.1016/j.jmb.2023.168353. PubMed 37935254.
Backbone
  Vector backbone: pCMV6-AN-DDK
  Backbone manufacturer: Origene
  Total vector size (bp): 6944
  Vector type: Mammalian Expression
  Selectable markers: Neomycin (select with G418)
Growth in bacteria
  Bacterial resistance: Ampicillin, 100 μg/mL
  Growth temperature: 37°C
  Growth strain: DH5alpha
  Copy number: High Copy
Gene/Insert
  Gene/Insert name: UV excision repair protein RAD23 homolog A
  Species: H. sapiens (human)
  Mutation: Lacks residues 111-136
  Entrez Gene: RAD23A (a.k.a. HHR23A, HR23A)
  Tag / fusion protein: FLAG (N terminal on backbone)
Terms and licenses: Academic/Nonprofit Terms; Industry Terms: Not Available to Industry
How to cite: pCMV6-AN-DDK_WT RAD23A_delta aa 111-136 was a gift from Roger Woodgate (Addgene plasmid # 201466 ; http://n2t.net/addgene:201466 ; RRID:Addgene_201466)
