[The description below was written by a language model from this plasmid's Addgene catalogue record and pLannotate feature annotations shown in this document.]
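Description:
pCMV6-AN-DDK_WT RAD23A_delta aa 111-136 is a mammalian expression plasmid of about 6.9 kb built on the commercial pCMV6-AN-DDK backbone. It encodes a deletion mutant of human RAD23A (UV excision repair protein RAD23 homolog A, also called HHR23A) lacking residues 111-136, and is described as a variant of the corresponding wild-type RAD23A plasmid. In E. coli it replicates from a high-copy ColE1/pUC-type origin and is selected with ampicillin through the β-lactamase gene. An f1 phage origin is also present, along with lac-derived remnants (lacZα and lacI fragments, lac promoter and operator, CAP site) that appear to be backbone leftovers rather than functional parts of the design.

The RAD23A coding sequence is driven by the human cytomegalovirus immediate-early enhancer and promoter and terminated by the human growth hormone polyadenylation signal. A T7 promoter lies between the CMV promoter and the open reading frame. A short FLAG (DDK) epitope supplied by the backbone sits just upstream of the insert, giving an N-terminally tagged protein suitable for detection or immunoprecipitation with anti-FLAG antibodies; the annotation tool labels it as a fragment of 3xFLAG, consistent with a single epitope. RAD23A is annotated as a fragment, as expected given the internal deletion. A separate cassette with the SV40 enhancer/early promoter, the neomycin phosphotransferase gene and an SV40 poly(A) signal allows G418 selection of transfected mammalian cells; a bleomycin-resistance gene fragment follows neo.

The associated publication concerns an interaction between RAD23A/B and Y-family DNA polymerases, so the mutant is plausibly used alongside the wild-type construct to map regions of RAD23A, although the record does not state the function of the deleted segment.
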