Features (pLannotate 1.2.2; 20 found; start..end, strand, type, name):
      1..25      +  rep_origin     M13 ori (fragment): M13 bacteriophage origin of replication; arrow indicates direction of (+) strand synthesis
     29..183     -  CDS            lacZα (fragment): LacZα fragment of β-galactosidase; lacZ fragment
    343..722     +  enhancer       CMV enhancer: human cytomegalovirus immediate early enhancer
    724..923     +  promoter       CMV promoter: human cytomegalovirus (CMV) immediate early promoter
    952..970     +  promoter       T7 promoter: promoter for bacteriophage T7 RNA polymerase
   1023..1047    +  CDS            3xFLAG (fragment): three tandem FLAG® epitope tags
   1065..2075    +  CDS            RAD23A (fragment): RD23A_HUMAN - Experimental evidence at protein level: Swiss-Prot protein existence level 1. (Microbial infection) Involved in Vpr-dependent replication of HIV-1 in non-proliferating cells and primary macrophages. Required for the association of HIV-1 Vpr with the host proteasome. From Homo sapiens (Human).
   2179..2801    +  polyA_signal   hGH poly(A) signal: human growth hormone polyadenylation signal
   2830..3159    +  promoter       SV40 promoter: SV40 enhancer and early promoter
   3226..4017    +  CDS            neo: KKA2_KLEPN - Also known as kan, nptII. Experimental evidence at protein level: Swiss-Prot protein existence level 1. Resistance to kanamycin, neomycin, paromomycin, ribostamycin, butirosin and gentamicin B. From Klebsiella pneumoniae.
   4041..4199    +  CDS            ble (fragment): BLE_KLEPN - Experimental evidence at protein level: Swiss-Prot protein existence level 1. Binding protein with a strong affinity to the bleomycin family of antibiotics. Binds to CL990; an antimitotic-antibiotic compound. From Klebsiella pneumoniae.
   4194..4315    +  polyA_signal   SV40 poly(A) signal: SV40 polyadenylation signal
   4388..4404    -  protein_bind   lac operator: The lac repressor binds to the lac operator to inhibit transcription in E. coli. This inhibition can be relieved by adding lactose or isopropyl-β-D-thiogalactopyranoside (IPTG). lac repressor encoded by lacI
   4412..4442    -  promoter       lac promoter: promoter for the E. coli lac operon
   4457..4478    -  protein_bind   CAP binding site: CAP binding activates transcription in the presence of cAMP. E. coli catabolite activator protein
   4491..4583    -  CDS            lacI (fragment): lac repressor; lacI; The lac repressor binds to the lac operator to inhibit transcription in E. coli. This inhibition can be relieved by adding lactose or isopropyl-β-D-thiogalactopyranoside (IPTG).
   4766..5354    -  rep_origin     ori: high-copy-number ColE1/pMB1/pBR322/pUC origin of replication
   5525..6385    -  CDS            AmpR: β-lactamase; bla; confers resistance to ampicillin, carbenicillin, and related antibiotics
   6386..6490    -  promoter       AmpR promoter: bla
   6517..6945    +  rep_origin     f1 ori (sequence partly withheld): f1 bacteriophage origin of replication; arrow indicates direction of (+) strand synthesis
>Addgene plasmid #201466 | pCMV6-AN-DDK_WT RAD23A_delta aa 111-136 | addgene full sequence | sequence record 395178 | Addgene NGS Result
AACAAAATATTAACGCTTACAATTTCCATTCGCCATTCAGGCTGCGCAACTGTTGGGAAGGGCGATCGGT
GCGGGCCTCTTCGCTATTACGCCAGCTGGCGAAAGGGGGATGTGCTGCAAGGCGATTAAGTTGGGTAACG
CCAGGGTTTTCCCAGTCACGACGTTGTAAAACGACGGCCAGTGCCAAGCTGATCTATACATTGAATCAAT
ATTGGCAATTAGCCATATTAGTCATTGGTTATATAGCATAAATCAATATTGGCTATTGGCCATTGCATAC
GTTGTATCTATATCATAATATGTACATTTATATTGGCTCATGTCCAATATGACCGCCATGTTGACATTGA
TTATTGACTAGTTATTAATAGTAATCAATTACGGGGTCATTAGTTCATAGCCCATATATGGAGTTCCGCG
TTACATAACTTACGGTAAATGGCCCGCCTGGCTGACCGCCCAACGACCCCCGCCCATTGACGTCAATAAT
GACGTATGTTCCCATAGTAACGCCAATAGGGACTTTCCATTGACGTCAATGGGTGGAGTATTTACGGTAA
ACTGCCCACTTGGCAGTACATCAAGTGTATCATATGCCAAGTCCGCCCCCTATTGACGTCAATGACGGTA
AATGGCCCGCCTGGCATTATGCCCAGTACATGACCTTACGGGACTTTCCTACTTGGCAGTACATCTACGT
ATTAGTCATCGCTATTACCATGGTGATGCGGTTTTGGCAGTACACCAATGGGCGTGGATAGCGGTTTGAC
TCACGGGGATTTCCAAGTCTCCACCCCATTGACGTCAATGGGAGTTTGTTTTGGCACCAAAATCAACGGG
ACTTTCCAAAATGTCGTAATAACCCCGCCCCGTTGACGCAAATGGGCGGTAGGCGTGTACGGTGGGAGGT
CTATATAAGCAGAGCTCGTTTAGTGAACCGTCAGAATTTTGTAATACGACTCACTATAGGGCGGCCGGGA
ATTCGTCGACTGGATCCGGTACCGAGGAGATCTGCCACCATGGATTACAAGGATGACGACGATAAGGCGA
TCGCCATGGAGCATATGGCCGTCACTATTACCCTGAAGACCCTGCAGCAGCAGACATTCAAGATTCGGAT
GGAACCTGATGAGACAGTCAAAGTCCTGAAAGAGAAGATCGAGGCAGAAAAAGGACGAGACGCATTCCCT
GTCGCAGGACAGAAGCTGATCTACGCTGGGAAAATTCTGTCCGACGATGTGCCAATCAGGGACTATCGCA
TTGATGAGAAGAACTTTGTGGTCGTGATGGTGACTAAGACCAAAGCCGGCCAGGGGACATCTGCTCCCCC
TGAAGCAAGTCCAACTGCCGCTCCCGAGAGCTCCACCTCTTTCCCACCCGCCCCAACATCCGGAGTCTCA
GGCAGCGTGCCCTCTAGTGGATCAAGCGGCCGAGAGGAAGATGCTGCATCAACACTGGTGACTGGAAGCG
AGTACGAAACCATGCTGACAGAGATCATGAGTATGGGCTATGAGCGGGAAAGAGTCGTGGCCGCTCTGCG
AGCCAGCTACAACAATCCCCACCGGGCTGTGGAGTATCTGCTGACTGGGATTCCTGGCAGCCCCGAGCCT
GAACATGGGTCTGTCCAAGAAAGTCAGGTGTCAGAGCAGCCAGCAACCGAGGCAGCAGGAGAAAACCCAC
TGGAGTTCCTGAGAGATCAGCCCCAGTTTCAGAACATGAGGCAGGTCATCCAGCAGAATCCAGCACTGCT
GCCTGCTCTGCTGCAGCAGCTGGGCCAGGAAAACCCTCAGCTGCTGCAGCAGATCTCCAGGCATCAGGAG
CAGTTTATTCAGATGCTGAATGAACCTCCAGGGGAGCTGGCCGACATCTCTGATGTCGAGGGCGAAGTGG
GGGCAATTGGAGAGGAAGCCCCTCAGATGAATTACATCCAGGTCACCCCACAGGAGAAGGAAGCTATTGA
ACGGCTGAAAGCACTGGGCTTCCCCGAGAGCCTGGTCATCCAGGCCTATTTTGCTTGCGAGAAGAACGAA
AATCTGGCTGCAAACTTCCTGCTGAGCCAGAATTTTGACGATGAGTAAGAATTCGGATCCACGCGTAAGC
TTCTCGAGACGCGTTAAGCGGCCGCACTCGAGGTTTAAACGGCCGGCCGCGGTCATAGCTGTTTCCTGAA
CAGATCCCGGGTGGCATCCCTGTGACCCCTCCCCAGTGCCTCTCCTGGCCCTGGAAGTTGCCACTCCAGT
GCCCACCAGCCTTGTCCTAATAAAATTAAGTTGCATCATTTTGTCTGACTAGGTGTCCTTCTATAATATT
ATGGGGTGGAGGGGGGTGGTATGGAGCAAGGGGCAAGTTGGGAAGACAACCTGTAGGGCCTGCGGGGTCT
ATTGGGAACCAAGCTGGAGTGCAGTGGCACAATCTTGGCTCACTGCAATCTCCGCCTCCTGGGTTCAAGC
GATTCTCCTGCCTCAGCCTCCCGAGTTGTTGGGATTCCAGGCATGCATGACCAGGCTCAGCTAATTTTTG
TTTTTTTGGTAGAGACGGGGTTTCACCATATTGGCCAGGCTGGTCTCCAACTCCTAATCTCAGGTGATCT
ACCCACCTTGGCCTCCCAAATTGCTGGGATTACAGGCGTGAACCACTGCTCCCTTCCCTGTCCTTCTGAT
TTTAAAATAACTATACCAGCAGGAGGACGTCCAGACACAGCATAGGCTACCTGGCCATGCCCAACCGGTG
GGACATTTGAGTTGCTTGCTTGGCACTGTCCTCTCATGCGTTGGGTCCACTCAGTAGATGCCTGTTGAAT
TGGGTACGCGGCCAGCTTGGCTGTGGAATGTGTGTCAGTTAGGGTGTGGAAAGTCCCCAGGCTCCCCAGC
AGGCAGAAGTATGCAAAGCATGCATCTCAATTAGTCAGCAACCAGGTGTGGAAAGTCCCCAGGCTCCCCA
GCAGGCAGAAGTATGCAAAGCATGCATCTCAATTAGTCAGCAACCATAGTCCCGCCCCTAACTCCGCCCA
TCCCGCCCCTAACTCCGCCCAGTTCCGCCCATTCTCCGCCCCATGGCTGACTAATTTTTTTTATTTATGC
AGAGGCCGAGGCCGCCTCGGCCTCTGAGCTATTCCAGAAGTAGTGAGGAGGCTTTTTTGGAGGCCTAGGC
TTTTGCAAAAAGCTCCCGGGAGCTTGTATATCCATTTTCGGATCTGATCAAGAGACAGGATGAGGATCGT
TTCGCATGATTGAACAAGATGGATTGCACGCAGGTTCTCCGGCCGCTTGGGTGGAGAGGCTATTCGGCTA
TGACTGGGCACAACAGACAATCGGCTGCTCTGATGCCGCCGTGTTCCGGCTGTCAGCGCAGGGGCGCCCG
GTTCTTTTTGTCAAGACCGACCTGTCCGGTGCCCTGAATGAACTGCAGGACGAGGCAGCGCGGCTATCGT
GGCTGGCCACGACGGGCGTTCCTTGCGCAGCTGTGCTCGACGTTGTCACTGAAGCGGGAAGGGACTGGCT
GCTATTGGGCGAAGTGCCGGGGCAGGATCTCCTGTCATCTCACCTTGCTCCTGCCGAGAAAGTATCCATC
ATGGCTGATGCAATGCGGCGGCTGCATACGCTTGATCCGGCTACCTGCCCATTCGACCACCAAGCGAAAC
ATCGCATCGAGCGAGCACGTACTCGGATGGAAGCCGGTCTTGTCGATCAGGATGATCTGGACGAAGAGCA
TCAGGGGCTCGCGCCAGCCGAACTGTTCGCCAGGCTCAAGGCGCGCATGCCCGACGGCGAGGATCTCGTC
GTGACCCATGGCGATGCCTGCTTGCCGAATATCATGGTGGAAAATGGCCGCTTTTCTGGATTCATCGACT
GTGGCCGGCTGGGTGTGGCCGACCGCTATCAGGACATAGCGTTGGCTACCCGTGATATTGCTGAAGAGCT
TGGCGGCGAATGGGCTGACCGCTTCCTCGTGCTTTACGGTATCGCCGCTCCCGATTCGCAGCGCATCGCC
TTCTATCGCCTTCTTGACGAGTTCTTCTGAGCGGGACTCTGGGGTTCGAAATGACCGACCAAGCGACGCC
CAACCTGCCATCACGAGATTTCGATTCCACCGCCGCCTTCTATGAAAGGTTGGGCTTCGGAATCGTTTTC
CGGGACGCCGGCTGGATGATCCTCCAGCGCGGGGATCTCATGCTGGAGTTCTTCGCCCACCCCAACTTGT
TTATTGCAGCTTATAATGGTTACAAATAAAGCAATAGCATCACAAATTTCACAAATAAAGCATTTTTTTC
ACTGCATTCTAGTTGTGGTTTGTCCAAACTCATCAATGTATCTTATCATGTCTGTATACCGTCGACCTCT
AGCTAGAGCTTGGCGTAATCATGGTCATAGCTGTTTCCTGTGTGAAATTGTTATCCGCTCACAATTCCAC
ACAACATACGAGCCGGAAGCATAAAGTGTAAAGCCTGGGGTGCCTAATGAGTGAGCTAACTCACATTAAT
TGCGTTGCGCTCACTGCCCGCTTTCCAGTCGGGAAACCTGTCGTGCCAGCTGCATTAATGAATCGGCCAA
CGCGCGGGGAGAGGCGGTTTGCGTATTGGGCGCTCTTCCGCTTCCTCGCTCACTGACTCGCTGCGCTCGG
TCGTTCGGCTGCGGCGAGCGGTATCAGCTCACTCAAAGGCGGTAATACGGTTATCCACAGAATCAGGGGA
TAACGCAGGAAAGAACATGTGAGCAAAAGGCCAGCAAAAGGCCAGGAACCGTAAAAAGGCCGCGTTGCTG
GCGTTTTTCCATAGGCTCCGCCCCCCTGACGAGCATCACAAAAATCGACGCTCAAGTCAGAGGTGGCGAA
ACCCGACAGGACTATAAAGATACCAGGCGTTTCCCCCTGGAAGCTCCCTCGTGCGCTCTCCTGTTCCGAC
CCTGCCGCTTACCGGATACCTGTCCGCCTTTCTCCCTTCGGGAAGCGTGGCGCTTTCTCATAGCTCACGC
TGTAGGTATCTCAGTTCGGTGTAGGTCGTTCGCTCCAAGCTGGGCTGTGTGCACGAACCCCCCGTTCAGC
CCGACCGCTGCGCCTTATCCGGTAACTATCGTCTTGAGTCCAACCCGGTAAGACACGACTTATCGCCACT
GGCAGCAGCCACTGGTAACAGGATTAGCAGAGCGAGGTATGTAGGCGGTGCTACAGAGTTCTTGAAGTGG
TGGCCTAACTACGGCTACACTAGAAGAACAGTATTTGGTATCTGCGCTCTGCTGAAGCCAGTTACCTTCG
GAAAAAGAGTTGGTAGCTCTTGATCCGGCAAACAAACCACCGCTGGTAGCGGTGGTTTTTTTGTTTGCAA
GCAGCAGATTACGCGCAGAAAAAAAGGATCTCAAGAAGATCCTTTGATCTTTTCTACGGGGTCTGACGCT
CAGTGGAACGAAAACTCACGTTAAGGGATTTTGGTCATGAGATTATCAAAAAGGATCTTCACCTAGATCC
TTTTAAATTAAAAATGAAGTTTTAAATCAATCTAAAGTATATATGAGTAAACTTGGTCTGACAGTTACCA
ATGCTTAATCAGTGAGGCACCTATCTCAGCGATCTGTCTATTTCGTTCATCCATAGTTGCCTGACTCCCC
GTCGTGTAGATAACTACGATACGGGAGGGCTTACCATCTGGCCCCAGTGCTGCAATGATACCGCGAGACC
CACGCTCACCGGCTCCAGATTTATCAGCAATAAACCAGCCAGCCGGAAGGGCCGAGCGCAGAAGTGGTCC
TGCAACTTTATCCGCCTCCATCCAGTCTATTAATTGTTGCCGGGAAGCTAGAGTAAGTAGTTCGCCAGTT
AATAGTTTGCGCAACGTTGTTGCCATTGCTACAGGCATCGTGGTGTCACGCTCGTCGTTTGGTATGGCTT
CATTCAGCTCCGGTTCCCAACGATCAAGGCGAGTTACATGATCCCCCATGTTGTGCAAAAAAGCGGTTAG
CTCCTTCGGTCCTCCGATCGTTGTCAGAAGTAAGTTGGCCGCAGTGTTATCACTCATGGTTATGGCAGCA
CTGCATAATTCTCTTACTGTCATGCCATCCGTAAGATGCTTTTCTGTGACTGGTGAGTACTCAACCAAGT
CATTCTGAGAATAGTGTATGCGGCGACCGAGTTGCTCTTGCCCGGCGTCAATACGGGATAATACCGCGCC
ACATAGCAGAACTTTAAAAGTGCTCATCATTGGAAAACGTTCTTCGGGGCGAAAACTCTCAAGGATCTTA
CCGCTGTTGAGATCCAGTTCGATGTAACCCACTCGTGCACCCAACTGATCTTCAGCATCTTTTACTTTCA
CCAGCGTTTCTGGGTGAGCAAAAACAGGAAGGCAAAATGCCGCAAAAAAGGGAATAAGGGCGACACGGAA
ATGTTGAATACTCATACTCTTCCTTTTTCAATATTATTGAAGCATTTATCAGGGTTATTGTCTCATGAGC
GGATACATATTTGAATGTATTTAGAAAAATAAACAAATAGGGGTTCCGCGCACATTTCCCCGAAAAGTGC
CACCTG
[124 nt withheld, positions 6517-6640]
C
[91 nt withheld, positions 6642-6732]
A
[49 nt withheld, positions 6734-6782]
CCTTTGACGTTGGAGTCCACGTTCTTT
[37 nt withheld, positions 6810-6846]
ACCCTATCTCGGTCTATTCTTTTGATTTATAAGGGATTTTGCCGATTTCGGCCTATTGGTTAAAAAATGA
GCTGATTTAACAAAAATTTAACGCGAATTTT
